Addgene plasmid #32784: ZM2
Depositing lab: George Cross. Depositing organization: Rockefeller University.
Backbone
  Vector backbone: ZM
  Vector type: Cre/Lox ; Floxed targeting vector for Trypanosome
  Selectable markers: Hygromycin
Growth in bacteria
  Bacterial resistance: Ampicillin, 100 μg/mL
  Growth temperature: 37°C
  Growth strain: DH10B
  Copy number: Unknown
Gene/Insert
  Gene/Insert name: T7rnap
Terms and licenses: Academic/Nonprofit Terms; Industry Terms: Not Available to Industry
Depositor comments: To lower the toxicity, we modified pyrFE upstream sequences from TACATTGTTTAAGTCGCTTCAACCTTGTTTCTTTTTTTTTTCCTTTTCTTCTTCTTCGCTATCTGATTGAGTTTTCATACTAAGTTGGATAAG" to TACATTGTTTAAGTCGCTTCAACCTTGTTTCTTTTTTTTTTCCTTATCTGATTGAGTTTTCATACTAAGTTGGAT There are a few mismatches between Addgene's quality control sequence and the provided reference sequence from the depositing lab. The mismatches should not affect plasmid function.
How to cite: ZM2 was a gift from George Cross (Addgene plasmid # 32784 ; http://n2t.net/addgene:32784 ; RRID:Addgene_32784)
