[The description below was written by a language model from this plasmid's Addgene catalogue record.]
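Description:
ZM2 is a floxed targeting vector for trypanosomes, built on the ZM backbone and classified as a Cre/Lox construct. It is propagated in E. coli under ampicillin selection; the record does not state the bacterial origin of replication, and the copy number is listed as unknown. In the parasite, transformants are selected with hygromycin. No feature table accompanies the entry, so the exact order and orientation of the elements, the positions of the lox sites, the genomic targeting locus and the promoter driving expression are not stated.

The listed insert is T7rnap, the gene encoding bacteriophage T7 RNA polymerase. In trypanosome genetics, stably integrated T7 RNA polymerase is commonly used to build host cell lines in which transgenes or RNAi cassettes placed under T7 promoters can be transcribed at high levels. The "floxed" designation implies that part of the integrated cassette, typically the selectable marker, is flanked by loxP sites so that it can later be excised by Cre recombinase, which allows the marker to be reused. Which segment is actually floxed here is not specified.

The depositor notes that sequences upstream of pyrFE were shortened, removing part of a pyrimidine-rich stretch, in order to lower toxicity. This suggests that pyrFE flanking sequence serves as an RNA-processing or regulatory element in the construct and that the change was meant to moderate expression, though the record does not explain this further. A few mismatches between the repository's quality control sequence and the depositor's reference are also noted and are not expected to affect function.
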