>Addgene plasmid #32784 | ZM2 | addgene partial sequence | sequence record 39198 | Hygro-R 5'-tatccacgccctcctacatc-3'
TCCGAGAGCTGCATCAGGTCGGAGACGCTGTCGAACTTTTCGATCAGAAACTTCTCGACAGACGTCGCGG
TGAGTTCAGGCTTTTTCATCATTTACCAACAGTAAGATCTGTAATGTCAGTGCGAGCGATCAAGAATGTA
ACACAAAGGAATACCAAGTTTGTGAATTTTATTTTTTGGTGTAATTGAAGTCTTCAAGTTGAAAAAAATG
GGGAAAAGGAAAAAAAACTCGAAGGCGCGTGCAGCGGCCGGCCGACGAGAACGTGTACCGGTATAACTTC
GTATAATGTATGCTATACGAAGTTATAAGCTTGGCGTTACGCGAACGCGAAGTCCGACTCTAAGATGTCA
CGGAGGTTCAAGTTACCTTTAGCCGGAAGTGCTGGCATTTTGTCCAATTGAGACTCGTGCAACTGGTCAG
CGAACTGGTCGTAGAAATCAGCCAGTACATCACAAGACTCATATGTGTCAACCATAGTTTCGCGCACTGC
TTTGAACAGGTTCGCAGCGTCAGCCGGAATGGTACCGAAGGAGTCGTGAATCAGTGCAAAAGATTCGATT
CCGTACTTCTCGTGTGCCCACACTACAGTCTTACGAAGGTGGCTACCGTCTTGGCTGTGTACAAAGTTAG
GAGCGATACCAGACTCCTGTTTGTGTGCATCAATCTCGCTATCTTTGTTGGTGTTAATGGTAGGCTGTAA
GCGGAACTGACCGAGGAACATCAGGTTCAAGCGCGTCTGAATAGGCTTCTTGTATTCCTGCCACACAGGG
AAACCATCAGGAGTTACCCAATGCACAGCGCAACGCTTGCGAAGAATCTCTCCAGTCTTCTTATCTTTGA
CCTCAGCAGCCAGCAGCTTAGCAGCAGACTTAAGCCAGTTCATTGC
