>Addgene plasmid #32784 | ZM2 | addgene partial sequence | sequence record 39885 | Tet-R 5'-GGCGAGTTTACGGGTTGTTA-3'
ATTAGCAGCTCTATGCGCTGTTAATCACTTTACTTTTATCTAATCTAGACATATGAAAGCTCAAGCTTAT
CCAACTTAGTATGAAAACTCAATCAGATAGCGGAAAAAAAAAAAGAAACAAGGTTGAAGCGAGTTTAACA
ATGTACACGAGATGACACTACCACAACTTCCACCCCCACCCCCACATAAACATATACACAAGAACTCTCA
TAACCGCGATCCGTTGCCTTCTACCAGTGCCCATTGGCCTTTGCCGTAACACTTTCAACTCTTACTCGCT
TCGCATGTGTTTGAGGGAAAACAATATAATAAACTGATAGATCAAACGCATGTTGTAACACAGAGATAGC
GCCAAGTGAGAGAGGGGCATAATGCAGTTAAACATATAACCGTTAGAAACTGCCGCTACAATTATTCGCC
ACAGCTGCATTAATGAATCGGCCAACGCGCGGGGAGAGGCGGTTTGCGTATTGGGCGCTCTTCCGCTTCC
TCGCTCACTGACTCGCTGCGCTCGGTCGTTCGGCTGCGGCGAGCGGTATCAGCTCACTCAAAGGCGGTAA
TACGGTTATCCACAGAATCAGGGGATAACGCAGGAAAGAACATGTGAGCAAAAGGCCAGCAAAAGGCCAG
GAACCGTAAAAAGGCCGCGTTGCTG
